>Addgene plasmid #218146 | pOET5 CVB3-VLP | addgene full sequence | sequence record 433321 | Addgene NGS Result
CTAAATTGTAAGCGTTAATATTTTGTTAAAATTCGCGTTAAATTTTTGTTAAATCAGCTCATTTTTTAAC
CAATAGGCCGAAATCGGCAAAATCCCTTATAAATCAAAAGAATAGACCGAGATAGGGTTGAGTGGCCGCT
ACAGGGCGCTCCCATTCGCCATTCAGGCTGCGCAACTGTTGGGAAGGGCGTTTCGGTGCGGGCCTCTTCG
CTATTACGCCAGCTGGCGAAAGGGGGATGTGCTGCAAGGCGATTAAGTTGGGTAACGCCAGGGTTTTCCC
AGTCACGACGTTGTAAAACGACGGCCAGTGAGCGCGACGTAATACGACTCACTATAGGGCGAATTGGCGG
AAGGCCGTCAAGGCCGTGACGTTAAAACTATTAAGCCATCCAATCGACCGTTAGTCGAATCAGGACCGCT
GGTGCGAGAAGCCGCGAAGTATGGCGAATGCATCGTATAACGTGTGGAGTCCGCTCATTAGAGCGTCATG
TTTAGACAAGAAAGCTACATATTTAATTGATCCCGATGATTTTATTGATAAATTGACCCTAACTCCATAC
ACGGTATTCTACAATGGCGGGGTTTTGGTCAAAATTTCCGGACTGCGATTGTACATGCTGTTAACGGCTC
CGCCCACTATTAATGAAATTAAAAATTCCAATTTTAAAAAACGCAGCAAGAGAAACATTTGTATGAAAGA
ATGCGTAGAAGGAAAGAAAAATGTCGTGGACATGCTGAACAACAAGATTAATATGCCTCCGTGTATAAAA
AAAATATTGAACGATTTGAAAGAAAACAATGTACCGCGCGGCGGTATGTACAGGAAGAGGTTTATACTAA
ACTGTTACATTGCAAACGTGGTTTCGTGTGCCAAGTGTGAAAACCGATGTTTAATCAAGGCTCTGACGCA
TTTCTACAACCACGACTCCAAGTGTGTGGGTGAAGTCATGCATCTTTTAATCAAATCCCAAGATGTGTAT
AAACCACCAAACTGCCAAAAAATGAAAACTGTGGACAAGCTCTGTCCGTTTGCTGGCAACTGCAAGGGTC
TCAATCCTATTTGTAATTATTGAATAATAAAACAATTATAAATGCTAAATTTGTTTTTTATTAACGATAC
AAACCAAACGCAACAAGAACATTTGTAGTATTATCTATAATTGAAAACGCGTAGTTATAATCGCTGAGGT
AATATTTAAAATCATTTTCAAATGATTCACAGTTAATTTGCGACAATATAATTTTATTTTCACATAAACT
AGACGCCTTGTCGTCTTCTTCTTCGTATTCCTTCTCTTTTTCATTTTTCTCCTCATAAAAATTAACATAG
TTATTATCGTATCCATATATGTATCTATCGTATAGAGTAAATTTTTTGTTGTCATAAATATATATGTCTT
TTTTAATGGGGTGTATAGTACCGCTGCGCATAGTTTTTCTGTAATTTACAACAGTGCTATTTTCTGGTAG
TTCTTCGGAGTGTGTTGCTTTAATTATTAAATTTATATAATCAATGAATTTGGGATCGTCGGTTTTGTAC
AATATGTTGCCTCTAGAATACTGCAGTGAGCGGCCGCTCCCCAGCATGCCTGCTATTGTCTTCCCAATCC
TCCCCCTTGCTGTCCTGCCCCACCCCACCCCCCAGAATAGAATGACACCTACTCAGACAATGCGATGCAA
TTTCCTCATTTTATTAGGAAAGGACAGTGGGAGTGGCACCTTCCAGGGTCAAGGAAGGCACGGGGGAGGG
GCAAACAACAGATGGCTGGCAACTAGAAGGCACAGTTAGAAGGAGTCCAGCCACTTGCGGCGCAGGGTGG
AGAAAGCGGGCAGGGTCAGGCAAGCACCGACGGGCACGGAACGGATCTTGCGGATGAATTCCTCGTACTC
GTGCTCGCCGTTGTGCCAGGCCAGCAGGCACAGGGAACGCACGTGGTCCTGAGTGTTCTTGGGGTCCTTG
GTCCAACGGATGGACTCGTGGATGTCCTTCATAGGCATCACGGGGTGCACCAGGAAGGGGTACTGCTCGT
CAGCACGGAAGTAGCGCTTGAGGAAGGTCACGTTAGCCCAGGTCACTTCGTTGAAGCAGTCGCCCTTGTC
AGCGGGGGTCATGATCAGGCCGCAGTCACGACCAGCTTCAGCCAGCAGGGAGGCGTCGATGGGCCAGGGG
TAGGAAGCGATCACGTCGTCGCCGTAAGCGATCATACGGAACTGGTCCAGGTCGATACCCTTGTACACCT
TCAGCATCAGGGTGCGGATGATGATGTTGTTGATCATGGAGTTGAAGATGGAGGTTCCGGAGCAACCGGA
GGGCATGCCACCACGCACGAAGTAGTGCTTGTCACGGTACAGGTGGTGGGAGTTGCACAGGTAGTCGATG
TAGTTAGTTTCCTTGTGGGAGTAGCCCAGCTTCTCGAGCAGCAGCTTCAGGCAAGCGAACCACACGGGGG
ACAGGGAAGCGTCGTAACCGGAGTAGTCGAAAGCCACCAGGTGACCGTCCAGCATCACAGGGATCTTGGA
CCAGAACAGGTCGGGGTCGCAACCCACAGCGGAGCCGGTCACGATACCGGGGTTCAGGTGGAAGGTCTTG
TACAGGTTTCCGAAGGTCTGACGCATAGCCACAGAGTCGTTCAGGGAGGAAGCCTCGATCAGACGGGACT
TGCCCTTGGCCACCTTCTCAGCGGAACGCAGCTCGTCCTTCACGTAGGTGACCATGGGCAGGTTCAGGCC
GTACTTGTCCATGCATTCCTTCAGCTTGGTCAGGTCGCGGGTCTTCTTGGACAGGATGTCACGCTTCTTG
ATACCCAGGGCCACGTAGGGGTAACCAGCGGAGGTGGTCAGGTCCAGAGCTTCCAGGCCCTCGGTGCCGT
ACACAGCGTCCTCGAGGCGCATGGGCTCGGTGGAGATGTCCAGGGTAGCCAGCTGGCCAGCGTAGTGGTC
CACAGCCTCGAGCATGTACTCGTCGACGTGGGTGTTCACGTTGCCGATGTACTTGGAGAAGATAGCTTCC
TCGAAGTTAGCACGCAGACGGGGGTCGCCGTTACGCAGCACAGCGGGTTCCTTGTTGCCCTCGAACACTT
GGTGGAACACGGAAGGTTCGAGCTTGGTCTTGGAGGGAGTGTTGATGACGGGGAAACCAGCTTCCTTGGA
GGACTCGATGAACTCGATCTCGCCCTGCTCGTCGTTGAAGTAGTGCTTCAGCAGAGCGGCGGAGAAGCCC
TGGTGACCGTTGCCGCCCACGTGGATACCCAGCACCTTGCCGGTGGACATCAGGACACCACCGCACTGGC
CAGCACGGGTGGGGAAGTTGTACATCAGCATGCGCTTGGTGGGGGTGCCACCCAGGTTCAGGAAACCGTA
CTCAGTCACTTGACCCACAGGGATGTACATGTTGGGGAACTTGGAGGTGTTGATAGCCAGCACAGCCTCG
TTGACTTCCACCTCTTCCTTAGCCAAGAAACCACGGATGTCACGGAACTTCTCGTTGCGGTTCAGCTTCA
GCAGGGTCAGCTCGAGGTTGGTGCCGTCCTTGTCCACCAGTTCCTTAGCGTCCAGGACACCGATCTCTTG
GTCGTTCATCAGGATGGTGGGACCGGGCTTAGCGTGACGGGGCAGCACAGCCCAACGGTCGTAGATGCCC
AGCATGGTGAACTCGCCGTACTCGGTCTTGACGGTGGAGGAGTTGCGCTTCATCATAGCCACGGCGAACT
CGAACACGGGGCCCATGGTGGCCCGCGGAGCTCTGCTTATATAGACCTCCCACCGTACACGCCTACCGCC
CAATTGCGTCAATGGGGCGGAGTTGTTACGACATTTTGGAAAGTCCCGTTGATTTTGGTGCCAAAACAAA
CTCCCATTGACGTCAATGGGGTGGAGACTTGGAAATCCCCGTGAGTCAAACCGCTATCCACGCCCATTGA
TGTACTGCCAAAACCGCATCACCATGGTAATAGCGATGACTAATACGTAGATGTACTGCCAAGTAGGAAA
GTCCCATAAGGTCATGTACTGGGCATAATGCCAGGCGGGCCATTTACCGTCATTGACGTCAATAGGGGGC
GTACTTGGCATATGATACACTTGATGTACTGCCAAGTGGGCAGTTTACCGTAAATACTCCACCCATTGAC
GTCAATGGAAAGTCCCTATTGGCGTTACTATGGGAACATACGTCATTATTGACGTCAATGGGCGGGGGTC
GTTGGGCGGTCAGCCAGGCGGGCCATTTACCGTAAGTTATGTAACGCCGGCATCCTCAAATGCATAATTT
CATAGTCCCCCTATACATATGACAGTCGACTCTCTCGAGCTTCCCGGGAAAGGTACCTTAAAGCTTATTC
GTTTGGCGTTTTATTTTCTTGCTCGACTCTAGAGATCTGATATCATGGAGATAATTAAAATGATAACCAT
CTCGCAAATAAATAAGTATTTTACTGTTTTCGTAACAGTTTTGTAATAAAAAAACCTATAAATACCGGTA
ACTCCTAAAAAACCGCCACCATGGGAGCACAAGTCAGCACGCAAAAGACGGGAGCACACGAAACAAGATT
GAACGCCTCGGGCAACAGCATCATCCACTACACTAACATCAACTACTACAAGGACGCTGCCTCCAACAGC
GCTAACCGTCAGGACTTCACTCAGGACCCTGGCAAGTTCACCGAGCCCGTGAAGGACATCATGATCAAGT
CACTGCCTGCTCTGAACTCCCCCACCGTCGAGGAATGCGGATACAGCGACAGGGCCAGATCTATCACTCT
GGGTAACAGCACCATCACCACTCAGGAATGCGCCAACGTGGTCGTGGGTTACGGCGTGTGGCCAGACTAC
CTGAAGGACTCTGAGGCTACTGCCGAAGACCAGCCCACCCAGCCAGACGTGGCTACTTGCCGCTTCTACA
CCCTGGACTCAGTCCAGTGGCAGAAGACTTCTCCTGGATGGTGGTGGAAGCTGCCAGACGCCCTGTCAAA
CCTGGGTCTGTTCGGCCAGAACATGCAGTACCACTACCTGGGACGTACCGGCTACACTGTCCACGTGCAG
TGCAACGCTTCCAAGTTCCACCAGGGATGCCTGCTGGTCGTGTGCGTGCCTGAGGCTGAAATGGGTTGCG
CCACTCTGGACAACACTCCTTCTTCTGCTGAGCTGCTGGGTGGCGACACTGCTAAGGAATTCGCCGACAA
GCCAGTCGCTTCTGGCTCAAACAAGCTGGTGCAGCGCGTCGTGTACAACGCCGGAATGGGTGTCGGCGTG
GGAAACCTGACCATCTTCCCTCACCAGTGGATCAACCTGCGCACTAACAACTCAGCTACCATCGTCATGC
CATACACTAACTCCGTGCCTATGGACAACATGTTCCGTCACAACAACGTCACCCTGATGGTCATCCCTTT
CGTCCCCCTGGACTACTGCCCTGGTTCCACCACTTACGTGCCCATCACTGTCACTATCGCTCCAATGTGC
GCCGAGTACAACGGCCTGAGGCTGGCTGGACACCAGGGACTGCCAACCATGAACACTCCTGGAAGCTGCC
AGTTCCTGACTTCTGACGACTTCCAGTCCCCCAGCGCCATGCCACAGTACGACGTGACCCCCGAGATGAG
AATCCCAGGTGAAGTCAAGAACCTGATGGAGATCGCTGAAGTGGACAGCGTCGTGCCCGTCCAGAACGTG
GGCGAGAAGGTCAACTCTATGGAAGCCTACCAGATCCCAGTGAGGAGCAACGAGGGTTCTGGCACTCAGG
TCTTCGGCTTCCCACTGCAGCCTGGATACTCTTCAGTGTTCTCCAGAACCCTGCTGGGCGAAATCCTGAA
CTACTACACTCACTGGTCTGGATCAATCAAGCTGACCTTCATGTTCTGCGGTTCAGCTATGGCCACCGGC
AAGTTCCTGCTGGCTTACTCCCCTCCCGGAGCTGGTGCTCCTACTAAGCGCGTGGACGCCATGCTGGGAA
CCCACGTGATCTGGGACGTCGGTCTGCAGTCCAGCTGCGTGCTGTGCATCCCCTGGATCAGCCAGACTCA
CTACCGTTTCGTCGCTTCTGACGAGTACACCGCCGGAGGTTTCATCACTTGCTGGTACCAGACCAACATC
GTCGTGCCTGCTGACGCCCAGTCTTCATGCTACATCATGTGCTTCGTCTCAGCTTGCAACGACTTCTCCG
TGAGGCTGCTGAAGGACACTCCCTTCATCAGCCAGCAGAACTTCTTCCAGGGTCCAGTGGAAGACGCTAT
CACTGCTGCTATCGGAAGAGTGGCTGACACTGTGGGAACTGGACCTACCAACTCTGAGGCTATCCCTGCT
CTGACTGCTGCTGAAACTGGCCACACCTCCCAGGTGGTGCCTGGAGACACTATGCAGACCAGGCACGTCA
AGAACTACCACTCCAGAAGCGAGTCTACTATCGAAAACTTCCTGTGCAGGAGCGCTTGCGTGTACTTCAC
CGAGTACAAGAACTCTGGTGCTAAGCGCTACGCTGAATGGGTCCTGACCCCTCGCCAAGCTGCTCAGCTG
AGGAGGAAGCTGGAGTTCTTCACTTACGTCCGCTTCGACCTGGAACTGACCTTCGTGATCACCTCAACTC
AGCAGCCATCCACCACTCAGAACCAGGACGCTCAGATCCTGACTCACCAGATCATGTACGTGCCACCTGG
CGGACCAGTGCCTGACAAGGTCGACAGCTACGTGTGGCAGACCTCAACTAACCCATCCGTCTTCTGGACC
GAGGGAAACGCTCCCCCACGCATGAGCATCCCTTTCCTGTCTATCGGTAACGCCTACTCTAACTTCTACG
ACGGCTGGTCAGAATTCTCCCGTAACGGTGTGTACGGCATCAACACTCTGAACAACATGGGTACCCTGTA
CGCTAGGCACGTCAACGCCGGAAGCACTGGTCCTATCAAGTCTACCATCAGAATCTACTTCAAGCCAAAG
CACGTGAAGGCTTGGATTCCTCGCCCTCCTCGCCTGTGCCAGTACGAGAAGGCCAAGAACGTCAACTTCC
AGCCCTCAGGAGTGACCACAACGAGACAAAGCATTACCACGATGACTAACACGGGAGCCTTCTAAATAGG
ATCCACAGTCGACTCTCTCGAGCTTCCCGGGAAAGGTACCTTAAAGCTTATTAATAAAACACGATACATT
GTTATTAGTACATTTATTAAGCGCTAGATTCTGTGCGTTGTTGATTTACAGACAATTGTTGTACGTATTT
TAATAATTCATTAAATTTATAATCTTTAGGGTGGTATGTTAGAGCGAAAATCAAATGATTTTCAGCGTCT
TTATATCTGAATTTAAATATTAAATCCTCAATAGATTTGTAAAATAGGTTTCGATTAGTTTCAAACAAGG
GTTGTTTTTCCGAACCGATGGCTGGACTATCTAATGGATTTTCGCTCAACGCCACAAAACTTGCCAAATC
TTGTAGCAGCAATCTAGCTTTGTCGATATTCGTTTGTGTTTTGTTTTGTAATAAAGGTTCGACGTCGTTC
AAAATATTATGCGCTTTTGTATTTCTTTCATCACTGTCGTTAGTGTACAATTGACTCGACGTAAACACGT
TAAATAACGCTTGGACATATTTAACATCGGGCGTGTTAGCTTTATTAGGCCGATTATCGTCGTCGTCCCA
ACCCTCGTCGTTAGAAGTTGCTTCCGAAGACGATTTTGCCATAGCCACACGACGCCTATTAATTGTGTCG
GCTAACACGTCCGCGATCAAATTTGTAGTTGAGCTTTTTGGGCCTCATGGGCCTTCCGCTCACTGCCCGC
TTTCCAGTCGGGAAACCTGTCGTGCCAGCTGCATTAACATGGTCATAGCTGTTTCCTTGCGTATTGGGCG
CTCTCCGCTTCCTCGCTCACTGACTCGCTGCGCTCGGTCGTTCGGGTAAAGCCTGGGGTGCCTAATGAGC
AAAAGGCCAGCAAAAGGCCAGGAACCGTAAAAAGGCCGCGTTGCTGGCGTTTTTCCATAGGCTCCGCCCC
CCTGACGAGCATCACAAAAATCGACGCTCAAGTCAGAGGTGGCGAAACCCGACAGGACTATAAAGATACC
AGGCGTTTCCCCCTGGAAGCTCCCTCGTGCGCTCTCCTGTTCCGACCCTGCCGCTTACCGGATACCTGTC
CGCCTTTCTCCCTTCGGGAAGCGTGGCGCTTTCTCATAGCTCACGCTGTAGGTATCTCAGTTCGGTGTAG
GTCGTTCGCTCCAAGCTGGGCTGTGTGCACGAACCCCCCGTTCAGCCCGACCGCTGCGCCTTATCCGGTA
ACTATCGTCTTGAGTCCAACCCGGTAAGACACGACTTATCGCCACTGGCAGCAGCCACTGGTAACAGGAT
TAGCAGAGCGAGGTATGTAGGCGGTGCTACAGAGTTCTTGAAGTGGTGGCCTAACTACGGCTACACTAGA
AGAACAGTATTTGGTATCTGCGCTCTGCTGAAGCCAGTTACCTTCGGAAAAAGAGTTGGTAGCTCTTGAT
CCGGCAAACAAACCACCGCTGGTAGCGGTGGTTTTTTTGTTTGCAAGCAGCAGATTACGCGCAGAAAAAA
AGGATCTCAAGAAGATCCTTTGATCTTTTCTACGGGGTCTGACGCTCAGTGGAACGAAAACTCACGTTAA
GGGATTTTGGTCATGAGATTATCAAAAAGGATCTTCACCTAGATCCTTTTAAATTAAAAATGAAGTTTTA
AATCAATCTAAAGTATATATGAGTAAACTTGGTCTGACAGTTACCAATGCTTAATCAGTGAGGCACCTAT
CTCAGCGATCTGTCTATTTCGTTCATCCATAGTTGCCTGACTCCCCGTCGTGTAGATAACTACGATACGG
GAGGGCTTACCATCTGGCCCCAGTGCTGCAATGATACCGCGAGAACCACGCTCACCGGCTCCAGATTTAT
CAGCAATAAACCAGCCAGCCGGAAGGGCCGAGCGCAGAAGTGGTCCTGCAACTTTATCCGCCTCCATCCA
GTCTATTAATTGTTGCCGGGAAGCTAGAGTAAGTAGTTCGCCAGTTAATAGTTTGCGCAACGTTGTTGCC
ATTGCTACAGGCATCGTGGTGTCACGCTCGTCGTTTGGTATGGCTTCATTCAGCTCCGGTTCCCAACGAT
CAAGGCGAGTTACATGATCCCCCATGTTGTGCAAAAAAGCGGTTAGCTCCTTCGGTCCTCCGATCGTTGT
CAGAAGTAAGTTGGCCGCAGTGTTATCACTCATGGTTATGGCAGCACTGCATAATTCTCTTACTGTCATG
CCATCCGTAAGATGCTTTTCTGTGACTGGTGAGTACTCAACCAAGTCATTCTGAGAATAGTGTATGCGGC
GACCGAGTTGCTCTTGCCCGGCGTCAATACGGGATAATACCGCGCCACATAGCAGAACTTTAAAAGTGCT
CATCATTGGAAAACGTTCTTCGGGGCGAAAACTCTCAAGGATCTTACCGCTGTTGAGATCCAGTTCGATG
TAACCCACTCGTGCACCCAACTGATCTTCAGCATCTTTTACTTTCACCAGCGTTTCTGGGTGAGCAAAAA
CAGGAAGGCAAAATGCCGCAAAAAAGGGAATAAGGGCGACACGGAAATGTTGAATACTCATACTCTTCCT
TTTTCAATATTATTGAAGCATTTATCAGGGTTATTGTCTCATGAGCGGATACATATTTGAATGTATTTAG
AAAAATAAACAAATAGGGGTTCCGCGCACATTTCCCCGAAAAGTGCCAC
Features (pLannotate 1.2.2; 19 found; start..end, strand, type, name):
      3..134     -  rep_origin     M13 ori (fragment): M13 bacteriophage origin of replication; arrow indicates direction of (+) strand synthesis
    155..311     -  CDS            lacZα (fragment): LacZα fragment of β-galactosidase; lacZ fragment
    320..338     +  promoter       T7 promoter: promoter for bacteriophage T7 RNA polymerase
    441..1070    +  CDS            LEF-2: LEF2_NPVAC - Experimental evidence at protein level: Swiss-Prot protein existence level 1. Plays an essential role in viral DNA replication. Does not seem to participate in the initiation step but is rather important for the amplification of DNA. Also required for expression from the vp39 and polh promoters. From Autographa californica nuclear polyhedrosis virus (AcMNPV).
   1111..1551    +  CDS            ORF603 (fragment): baculovirus ORF603 protein
   1578..1785    -  polyA_signal   bGH poly(A) signal: bovine growth hormone polyadenylation signal
   1789..3723    -  CDS            POLG_CXB3W (fragment): Experimental evidence at protein level: Swiss-Prot protein existence level 1. [RNA-directed RNA polymerase]: Replicates the viral genomic RNA on the surface of intracellular membranes. May form linear arrays of subunits that propagate along a strong head-to-tail interaction called interface-I. Covalently attaches UMP to a tyrosine of VPg, which is used to prime RNA synthesis. The positive stranded RNA genome is first replicated at virus induced membranous vesicles, creating a dsRNA genomic replication form. This dsRNA is then used as template to synthesize positive stranded RNA genomes. ss(+)R
   3739..3777    -  promoter       minimal CMV promoter: human cytomegalovirus (CMV) immediate early promoter
   3853..3870    +  promoter       CMV promoter (fragment): human cytomegalovirus (CMV) immediate early promoter
   3943..4246    -  enhancer       CMV enhancer: human cytomegalovirus immediate early enhancer
   4248..4364    -  CDS            P26 (fragment): POXIN_NPVAC - Experimental evidence at protein level: Swiss-Prot protein existence level 1. Nuclease that cleaves host 2',3'-cGAMP. From Autographa californica nuclear polyhedrosis virus (AcMNPV).
   4382..4473    +  promoter       polyhedrin promoter: polh from Autographa californica; promoter for the baculovirus polyhedrin gene
   4501..7062    +  CDS            POLG_CXB3N (fragment): Experimental evidence at protein level: Swiss-Prot protein existence level 1. [RNA-directed RNA polymerase]: Replicates the viral genomic RNA on the surface of intracellular membranes. May form linear arrays of subunits that propagate along a strong head-to-tail interaction called interface-I. Covalently attaches UMP to a tyrosine of VPg, which is used to prime RNA synthesis. The positive stranded RNA genome is first replicated at virus induced membranous vesicles, creating a dsRNA genomic replication form. This dsRNA is then used as template to synthesize positive stranded RNA genomes. ss(+)R
   7128..7500    +  3'UTR          polyhedrin 3' UTR: 3' UTR from the Autographa californica nucleopolyhedrovirus polyhedrin gene (Suzuki et al., 2006)
   7760..7807    -  CDS            lacI (fragment): lac repressor; lacI; The lac repressor binds to the lac operator to inhibit transcription in E. coli. This inhibition can be relieved by adding lactose or isopropyl-β-D-thiogalactopyranoside (IPTG).
   7844..7884    -  rep_origin     RSF ori (fragment): Plasmids containing the RSF 1030 origin of replication can be propagated in E. coli cells that contain additional plasmids with compatible origins.
   7962..8550    -  rep_origin     ori: high-copy-number ColE1/pMB1/pBR322/pUC origin of replication
   8721..9581    -  CDS            AmpR: β-lactamase; bla; confers resistance to ampicillin, carbenicillin, and related antibiotics
   9582..9686    -  promoter       AmpR promoter: bla
