[The description below was written by a language model from this plasmid's Addgene catalogue record and pLannotate feature annotations shown in this document.]
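Description:
pOET5 CVB3-VLP is a baculovirus transfer plasmid for insect cell expression, built on the dual-promoter pOET5.1 backbone, and designed to produce coxsackievirus B3 virus-like particles. It is propagated in E. coli as a high-copy plasmid through a ColE1/pUC-type origin with ampicillin selection (AmpR under its own bla promoter). The feature table also picks up fragments of an M13 origin, lacZα and a T7 promoter. Baculoviral sequences annotated upstream of the expression cassettes (LEF-2 and part of ORF603) are AcMNPV sequences of the kind that serve as a homology arm for recombining the cassettes into the polyhedrin locus of a baculovirus genome. The matching downstream arm is not annotated in the table.

The payload consists of two divergently oriented cassettes, both derived from a synthetic CVB3 sequence. On the forward strand, the AcMNPV polyhedrin promoter, a very late and very strong baculoviral promoter, drives the roughly 2.6 kb capsid precursor polyprotein encoding VP1–VP4, followed by the polyhedrin 3′ UTR. On the opposite strand, the backbone's original p10 promoter has been replaced with the CMV enhancer and promoter, which drives the roughly 1.9 kb 3CD protease and terminates at a bovine growth hormone polyadenylation signal. In enteroviruses, 3CD cleaves the capsid precursor into the individual capsid proteins so that they can assemble. Co-expression from a single recombinant baculovirus therefore yields processed capsid proteins that form genome-free particles. The CMV element is generally much weaker than p10 in insect cells, so the swap would be expected to lower protease levels relative to capsid, although the record does not state this rationale. The stated purpose is the formation of CVB3-like particles in insect cells.
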