Addgene plasmid #218146: pOET5 CVB3-VLP
Purpose: Forms coxsackievirus 3-like particle in insect cells by expression of VP1–VP4 polyprotein (GeneID M33854.1) and 3CD protease (GeneID M33854.1).
Depositing lab: Minna Hankaniemi. Depositing organization: Tampere University, BioMediTech.
Backbone
  Vector backbone: pOET5.1
  Backbone manufacturer: Oxford Expression Technologies
  Backbone size w/o insert (bp): 5203
  Total vector size (bp): 9709
  Modifications to backbone: P10 promoter replaced with CMV enhancer and promoter
  Vector type: Insect Expression
Growth in bacteria
  Bacterial resistance: Ampicillin, 100 μg/mL
  Growth temperature: 37°C
  Growth strain: DH5alpha
  Copy number: High Copy
Gene/Insert 1
  Gene/Insert name: VP1–VP4 (alt names: Enterovirus polyprotein; Coxsackievirus polyprotein; CVB3 polyprotein)
  Species: H. sapiens (human); Coxsackievirus B3
  Insert size (bp): 2565
  GenBank ID: M33854.1
  Promoter: Polyhedrin
  Cloning method: Restriction Enzyme; 5′ cloning site AgeI (not destroyed); 3′ cloning site BamHI (not destroyed)
  Sequencing primers: 5′ GATAATTAAAATGATAACCATC; 3′ TATAATCTTTAGGGTGGTATGTTAGAGCGA
Gene/Insert 2
  Gene/Insert name: 3CD (alt names: 3CD protease; enterovirus protease; CVB3 3CD protease)
  Species: H. sapiens (human); Coxsackievirus B3
  Insert size (bp): 1941
  GenBank ID: M33854.1
  Promoter: CMV
  Cloning method: Restriction Enzyme; 5′ cloning site NotI (not destroyed); 3′ cloning site SacI (not destroyed)
  Sequencing primers: 5′ CCCTTGCTGTCCTGCCCCACCCCACCCCC; 3′ ATTTTGGTGCCAAAACAAACTCCCATTGACGTCAATGGG
Resource information
  A portion of this plasmid was derived from a plasmid made by: Gene synthetically produced and cloned by GenScript.
Terms and licenses: Academic/Nonprofit Terms; Industry Terms: Not Available to Industry
How to cite: pOET5 CVB3-VLP was a gift from Minna Hankaniemi (Addgene plasmid # 218146 ; http://n2t.net/addgene:218146 ; RRID:Addgene_218146)
